>Addgene plasmid #78128 | 190_SMAD4 in pmiRGlo | addgene full sequence | sequence record 146865 | Addgene assembled sequence
CATGCAAGCTGATCCGGCTGCTAACAAAGCCCGAAAGGAAGCTGAGTTGGCTGCTGCCACCGCTGAGCAA
TAACTAGCATAACCCCTTGGGGCGGCCGCTTCGAGCAGACATGATAAGATACATTGATGAGTTTGGACAA
ACCACAACTAGAATGCAGTGAAAAAAATGCTTTATTTGTGAAATTTGTGATGCTATTGCTTTATTTGTAA
CCATTATAAGCTGCAATAAACAAGTTAACAACAACAATTGCATTCATTTTATGTTTCAGGTTCAGGGGGA
GATGTGGGAGGTTTTTTTAAGCAAGTAAAACCTCTACAAATGTGGTAAAATCGAATTTTAACAAAATATT
AACGCTTACAATTTCCTGATGCGGTATTTTCTCCTTACGCATCTGTGCGGTATTTCACACCGCATACGCG
GATCTGCGCAGCACCATGGCCTGAAATAACCTCTGAAAGAGGAACTTGGTTAGGTACCTTCTGAGGCGGA
AAGAACCAGCTGTGGAATGTGTGTCAGTTAGGGTGTGGAAAGTCCCCAGGCTCCCCAGCAGGCAGAAGTA
TGCAAAGCATGCATCTCAATTAGTCAGCAACCAGGTGTGGAAAGTCCCCAGGCTCCCCAGCAGGCAGAAG
TATGCAAAGCATGCATCTCAATTAGTCAGCAACCATAGTCCCGCCCCTAACTCCGCCCATCCCGCCCCTA
ACTCCGCCCAGTTCCGCCCATTCTCCGCCCCATGGCTGACTAATTTTTTTTATTTATGCAGAGGCCGAGG
CCGCCTCGGCCTCTGAGCTATTCCAGAAGTAGTGAGGAGGCTTTTTTGGAGGCCTAGGCTTTTGCAAAAA
GCTTGATTCTTCTGACACAACAGTCTCGAACCAAAGGCTGGAGCCACCATGGCTTCCAAGGTGTACGACC
CCGAGCAACGCAAACGCATGATCACTGGGCCTCAGTGGTGGGCTCGCTGCAAGCAAATGAACGTGCTGGA
CTCCTTCATCAACTACTATGATTCCGAGAAGCACGCCGAGAACGCCGTGATTTTTCTGCATGGTAACGCT
GCCTCCAGCTACCTGTGGAGGCACGTCGTGCCTCACATCGAGCCCGTGGCTAGATGCATCATCCCTGATC
TGATCGGAATGGGTAAGTCCGGCAAGAGCGGGAATGGCTCATATCGCCTCCTGGATCACTACAAGTACCT
CACCGCTTGGTTCGAGCTGCTGAACCTTCCAAAGAAAATCATCTTTGTGGGCCACGACTGGGGGGCTTGT
CTGGCCTTTCACTACTCCTACGAGCACCAAGACAAGATCAAGGCCATCGTCCATGCTGAGAGTGTCGTGG
ACGTGATCGAGTCCTGGGACGAGTGGCCTGACATCGAGGAGGATATCGCCCTGATCAAGAGCGAAGAGGG
CGAGAAAATGGTGCTTGAGAATAACTTCTTCGTCGAGACCATGCTCCCAAGCAAGATCATGCGGAAACTG
GAGCCTGAGGAGTTCGCTGCCTACCTGGAGCCATTCAAGGAGAAGGGCGAGGTTAGACGGCCTACCCTCT
CCTGGCCTCGCGAGATCCCTCTCGTTAAGGGAGGCAAGCCCGACGTCGTCCAGATTGTCCGCAACTACAA
CGCCTACCTTCGGGCCAGCGACGATCTGCCTAAGATGTTCATCGAGTCCGACCCTGGGTTCTTTTCCAAC
GCTATTGTCGAGGGAGCTAAGAAGTTCCCTAACACCGAGTTCGTGAAGGTGAAGGGCCTCCACTTCAGCC
AGGAGGACGCTCCAGATGAAATGGGTAAGTACATCAAGAGCTTCGTGGAGCGCGTGCTGAAGAACGAGCA
GACCGGTGGTGGGAGCGGAGGTGGCGGATCAGGTGGCGGAGGCTCCGGAGGGATTGAACAAGATGGATTG
CACGCAGGTTCTCCGGCCGCTTGGGTGGAGAGGCTATTCGGCTATGACTGGGCACAACAGACAATCGGCT
GCTCTGATGCCGCCGTGTTCCGGCTGTCAGCGCAGGGGCGCCCGGTTCTTTTTGTCAAGACCGACCTGTC
CGGTGCCCTGAATGAACTGCAGGACGAGGCAGCGCGGCTATCGTGGCTGGCCACGACGGGCGTTCCTTGC
GCAGCTGTGCTCGACGTTGTCACTGAAGCGGGAAGGGACTGGCTGCTATTGGGCGAAGTGCCGGGGCAGG
ATCTCCTGTCATCTCACCTTGCTCCTGCCGAGAAAGTATCCATCATGGCTGATGCAATGCGGCGGCTGCA
TACGCTTGATCCGGCTACCTGCCCATTCGACCACCAAGCGAAACATCGCATCGAGCGAGCACGTACTCGG
ATGGAAGCCGGTCTTGTCGATCAGGATGATCTGGACGAAGAGCATCAGGGGCTCGCGCCAGCCGAACTGT
TCGCCAGGCTCAAGGCGCGCATGCCCGACGGCGAGGATCTCGTCGTGACCCATGGCGATGCCTGCTTGCC
GAATATCATGGTGGAAAATGGCCGCTTTTCTGGATTCATCGACTGTGGCCGGCTGGGTGTGGCGGACCGC
TATCAGGACATAGCGTTGGCTACCCGTGATATTGCTGAAGAGCTTGGCGGCGAATGGGCTGACCGCTTCC
TCGTGCTTTACGGTATCGCCGCTCCCGATTCGCAGCGCATCGCCTTCTATCGCCTTCTTGACGAGTTCTT
CTGAGCGGGACTCTGGGGTTCGAAATGACCGACCAAGCGACGCCCAACCTGCCATCACGATGGCCGCAAT
AAAATATCTTTATTTTCATTACATCTGTGTGTTGGTTTTTTGTGTGAATCGATAGCGATAAGGATCCTCT
TTGCGCTTGCGTTTTCCCTTGTCCAGATAGCCCAGTAGCTGACATTCATCCGGGGTCAGCACCGTTTCTG
CGGACTGGCTTTCTACGTAATGGTTTCTTAGACGTCAGGTGGCACTTTTCGGGGAAATGTGCGCGGAACC
CCTATTTGTTTATTTTTCTAAATACATTCAAATATGTATCCGCTCATGAGACAATAACCCTGATAAATGC
TTCAATAATATTGAAAAAGGAAGAGTATGAGTATTCAACATTTCCGTGTCGCCCTTATTCCCTTTTTTGC
GGCATTTTGCCTTCCTGTTTTTGCTCACCCAGAAACGCTGGTGAAAGTAAAAGATGCTGAAGATCAGTTG
GGTGCACGAGTGGGTTACATCGAACTGGATCTCAACAGCGGTAAGATCCTTGAGAGTTTTCGCCCCGAAG
AACGTTTTCCAATGATGAGCACTTTCAAAGTTCTGCTATGTGGCGCGGTATTATCCCGTATTGACGCCGG
GCAAGAGCAACTCGGTCGCCGCATACACTATTCTCAGAATGACTTGGTTGAGTACTCACCAGTCACAGAA
AAGCATCTTACGGATGGCATGACAGTAAGAGAATTATGCAGTGCTGCCATAACCATGAGTGATAACACTG
CGGCCAACTTACTTCTGACAACTATCGGAGGACCGAAGGAGCTAACCGCTTTTTTGCACAACATGGGGGA
TCATGTAACTCGCCTTGATCGTTGGGAACCGGAGCTGAATGAAGCCATACCAAACGACGAGCGTGACACC
ACGATGCCTGTAGCAATGGCAACAACGTTGCGCAAACTATTAACTGGCGAACTACTTACTCTAGCTTCCC
GGCAACAATTAATAGACTGGATGGAGGCGGATAAAGTTGCAGGACCACTTCTGCGCTCGGCCCTTCCGGC
TGGCTGGTTTATTGCTGATAAATCTGGAGCCGGTGAGCGTGGGTCTCGCGGTATCATTGCAGCACTGGGG
CCAGATGGTAAGCCCTCCCGTATCGTAGTTATCTACACGACGGGGAGTCAGGCAACTATGGATGAACGAA
ATAGACAGATCGCTGAGATAGGTGCCTCACTGATTAAGCATTGGTAATTCGAAATGACCGACCAAGCGAC
GCCCAACCGGTATCAGCTCACTCAAAGGCGGTAATACGGTTATCCACAGAATCAGGGGATAACGCAGGAA
AGAACATGTGAGCAAAAGGCCAGCAAAAGGCCAGGAACCGTAAAAAGGCCGCGTTGCTGGCGTTTTTCCA
TAGGCTCCGCCCCCCTGACGAGCATCACAAAAATCGACGCTCAAGTCAGAGGTGGCGAAACCCGACAGGA
CTATAAAGATACCAGGCGTTTCCCCCTGGAAGCTCCCTCGTGCGCTCTCCTGTTCCGACCCTGCCGCTTA
CCGGATACCTGTCCGCCTTTCTCCCTTCGGGAAGCGTGGCGCTTTCTCATAGCTCACGCTGTAGGTATCT
CAGTTCGGTGTAGGTCGTTCGCTCCAAGCTGGGCTGTGTGCACGAACCCCCCGTTCAGCCCGACCGCTGC
GCCTTATCCGGTAACTATCGTCTTGAGTCCAACCCGGTAAGACACGACTTATCGCCACTGGCAGCAGCCA
CTGGTAACAGGATTAGCAGAGCGAGGTATGTAGGCGGTGCTACAGAGTTCTTGAAGTGGTGGCCTAACTA
CGGCTACACTAGAAGGACAGTATTTGGTATCTGCGCTCTGCTGAAGCCAGTTACCTTCGGAAAAAGAGTT
GGTAGCTCTTGATCCGGCAAACAAACCACCGCTGGTAGCGGTGGTTTTTTTGTTTGCAAGCAGCAGATTA
CGCGCAGAAAAAAAGGATTTCAAGAAGATCCTTTGATCTTTTCTACGGGGTCTGACGCTCAGTGGAACGA
AAACTCACGTTAAGGGATTTTGGTCATGAGATTATCAAAAAGGATCTTCACCTAGATCCTTTTATAGTCC
GGAAATACAGGAACGCACGCTGGATGGCCCTTCGCTGGGATGGTGAAACCATGAAAAATGGCAGCTTCAG
TGGATTAAGTGGGGGTAATGTGGCCTGTACCCTCTGGTTGCATAGGTATTCATACGGTTAAAATTTATCA
GGCGCGATTGCGGCAGTTTTTCGGGTGGTTTGTTGCCATTTTTACCTGTCTGCTGCCGTGATCGCGCTGA
ACGCGTTTTAGCGGTGCGTACAATTAAGGGATTATGGTAAATCCACTTACTGTCTGCCCTCGTAGCCATC
GAGATAAACCGCAGTACTCCGGCCACGATGCGTCCGGCGTAGAGGATCGAGATCTACCGGGTAGGGGAGG
CGCTTTTCCCAAGGCAGTCTGGAGCATGCGCTTTAGCAGCCCCGCTGGGCACTTGGCGCTACACAAGTGG
CCTCTGGCCTCGCACACATTCCACATCCACCGGTAGGCGCCAACCGGCTCCGTTCTTTGGTGGCCCCTTC
GCGCCACCTTCTACTCCTCCCCTAGTCAGGAAGTTCCCCCCCGCCCCGCAGCTCGCGTCGTGCAGGACGT
GACAAATGGAAGTAGCACGTCTCACTAGTCTCGTGCAGATGGACAGCACCGCTGAGCAATGGAAGCGGGT
AGGCCTTTGGGGCAGCGGCCAATAGCAGCTTTGCTCCTTCGCTTTCTGGGCTCAGAGGCTGGGAAGGGGT
GGGTCCGGGGGCGGGCTCAGGGGCGGGCTCAGGGGCGGGGCGGGCGCCCGAAGGTCCTCCGGAGGCCCGG
CATTCTGCACGCTTCAAAAGCGCACGTCTGCCGCGCTGTTCTCCTCTTCCTCATCTCCGGGCCTTTCGAC
CTGCAGCCCAAGCTTGGCAATCCGGTACTGTTGGTAAAGCCACCATGGAAGATGCCAAAAACATTAAGAA
GGGCCCAGCGCCATTCTACCCACTCGAAGACGGGACCGCCGGCGAGCAGCTGCACAAAGCCATGAAGCGC
TACGCCCTGGTGCCCGGCACCATCGCCTTTACCGACGCACATATCGAGGTGGACATTACCTACGCCGAGT
ACTTCGAGATGAGCGTTCGGCTGGCAGAAGCTATGAAGCGCTATGGGCTGAATACAAACCATCGGATCGT
GGTGTGCAGCGAGAATAGCTTGCAGTTCTTCATGCCCGTGTTGGGTGCCCTGTTCATCGGTGTGGCTGTG
GCCCCAGCTAACGACATCTACAACGAGCGCGAGCTGCTGAACAGCATGGGCATCAGCCAGCCCACCGTCG
TATTCGTGAGCAAGAAAGGGCTGCAAAAGATCCTCAACGTGCAAAAGAAGCTACCGATCATACAAAAGAT
CATCATCATGGATAGCAAGACCGACTACCAGGGCTTCCAAAGCATGTACACCTTCGTGACTTCCCATTTG
CCACCCGGCTTCAACGAGTACGACTTCGTGCCCGAGAGCTTCGACCGGGACAAAACCATCGCCCTGATCA
TGAACAGTAGTGGCAGTACCGGATTGCCCAAGGGCGTAGCCCTACCGCACCGCACCGCTTGTGTCCGATT
CAGTCATGCCCGCGACCCCATCTTCGGCAACCAGATCATCCCCGACACCGCTATCCTCAGCGTGGTGCCA
TTTCACCACGGCTTCGGCATGTTCACCACGCTGGGCTACTTGATCTGCGGCTTTCGGGTCGTGCTCATGT
ACCGCTTCGAGGAGGAGCTATTCTTGCGCAGCTTGCAAGACTATAAGATTCAATCTGCCCTGCTGGTGCC
CACACTATTTAGCTTCTTCGCTAAGAGCACTCTCATCGACAAGTACGACCTAAGCAACTTGCACGAGATC
GCCAGCGGCGGGGCGCCGCTCAGCAAGGAGGTAGGTGAGGCCGTGGCCAAACGCTTCCACCTACCAGGCA
TCCGCCAGGGCTACGGCCTGACAGAAACAACCAGCGCCATTCTGATCACCCCCGAAGGGGACGACAAGCC
TGGCGCAGTAGGCAAGGTGGTGCCCTTCTTCGAGGCTAAGGTGGTGGACTTGGACACCGGTAAGACACTG
GGTGTGAACCAGCGCGGCGAGCTGTGCGTCCGTGGCCCCATGATCATGAGCGGCTACGTTAACAACCCCG
AGGCTACAAACGCTCTCATCGACAAGGACGGCTGGCTGCACAGCGGCGACATCGCCTACTGGGACGAGGA
CGAGCACTTCTTCATCGTGGACCGGCTGAAGAGCCTGATCAAATACAAGGGCTACCAGGTAGCCCCAGCC
GAACTGGAGAGCATCCTGCTGCAACACCCCAACATCTTCGACGCCGGGGTCGCCGGCCTGCCCGACGACG
ATGCCGGCGAGCTGCCCGCCGCAGTCGTCGTGCTGGAACACGGTAAAACCATGACCGAGAAGGAGATCGT
GGACTATGTGGCCAGCCAGGTTACAACCGCCAAGAAGCTGCGCGGTGGTGTTGTGTTCGTGGACGAGGTG
CCTAAAGGACTGACCGGCAAGTTGGACGCCCGCAAGATCCGCGAGATTCTCATTAAGGCCAAGAAGGGCG
GCAAGATCGCCGTGTAATTCTAGTTGTTTAAACGAGCTCGCTAGCTCTAAGCCCTTTGCCATCAATGATC
ATATCAATTGGCAGTGACTCTAGAGTCGACCTGCAGG
Features (pLannotate 1.2.2; 18 found; start..end, strand, type, name):
     17..66      +  CDS            SET1 (fragment): solubility-enhancement tag derived from T7 phage gene 10B
     74..93      +  terminator     T7 terminator (fragment): transcription terminator for bacteriophage T7 RNA polymerase
    115..236     -  polyA_signal   SV40 poly(A) signal: SV40 polyadenylation signal
    259..327     -  CDS            large T antigen (fragment): large T antigen from SV40 (simian virus 40)
    332..364     +  rep_origin     M13 ori (fragment): M13 bacteriophage origin of replication; arrow indicates direction of (+) strand synthesis
    365..416     -  misc_feature   bom (fragment): basis of mobility region from pBR322
    481..838     +  promoter       SV40 promoter: SV40 enhancer and early promoter
    889..1821    +  CDS            hRluc: Renilla luciferase human codon-optimized
   1872..2664    +  CDS            NeoR/KanR (fragment): aminoglycoside phosphotransferase from Tn5; aph(3')-II (or nptII); confers resistance to neomycin, kanamycin, and G418 (Geneticin®)
   2728..2776    +  polyA_signal   poly(A) signal: synthetic polyadenylation signal
   2797..2889    -  CDS            tnpA (fragment): TN5P_ECOLX - Also known as tnp. Experimental evidence at protein level: Swiss-Prot protein existence level 1. Mediates transposition of transposon Tn5 by a 'cut and paste' mechanism. First, the monomeric transposase binds the 19 bp inverted DNA repeats flanking the transposon. Then, dimerization of the DNA- bound transposase creates a synaptic DNA complex. After nicking of the first DNA strand, excision of the transposon proceeds through a series of intermediates. The transposase then mediates the insertion of the transposon at a new site by strand transfer. The activity of the wild- type tran
   2932..3036    +  promoter       AmpR promoter: bla
   3037..3897    +  CDS            AmpR: β-lactamase; bla; confers resistance to ampicillin, carbenicillin, and related antibiotics
   4055..4643    -  rep_origin     ori: high-copy-number ColE1/pMB1/pBR322/pUC origin of replication
   4759..5042    +  misc_feature   cer region: ColE1-derived recombination site that helps to maintain plasmids as monomers
   5099..5598    +  promoter       PGK promoter: mouse phosphoglycerate kinase 1 promoter
   5645..7297    +  CDS            luciferase: firefly luciferase synthetic luc2 version of the luciferase gene
   7368..10      +  misc_feature   MCS (fragment) (across the origin): pUC18/19 multiple cloning site
