[The description below was written by a language model from this plasmid's Addgene catalogue record and pLannotate feature annotations shown in this document.]
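Description:
190_SMAD4 in pmiRGlo is a dual-luciferase reporter plasmid for measuring microRNA activity in mammalian cells, built on the commercial pmiRGlo backbone. It is propagated in E. coli through a high-copy ColE1/pUC-type origin with ampicillin selection (AmpR under its own bla promoter), and the backbone also carries a ColE1 cer site, which helps keep the plasmid monomeric.

The primary reporter is the synthetic firefly luciferase gene luc2, driven by the PGK promoter. Immediately downstream of the luc2 stop codon lies a multiple cloning site, followed by an SV40 late polyadenylation signal. According to the catalogue entry, human SMAD4 3'UTR sequence containing miRNA binding sites was inserted there between NheI and XbaI, so that it becomes part of the luciferase transcript's 3'UTR. The "luciferase tag" listed in the record reflects this transcript-level arrangement rather than a protein fusion. The feature table does not annotate the insert itself, and the gap between the end of luc2 and the MCS remnants is short, suggesting a small binding-site fragment rather than the full 3'UTR. The record does not spell out which miRNA is targeted, although the "190" in the name may point to it.

A second cassette uses the SV40 enhancer/early promoter to express humanized Renilla luciferase followed by a neomycin phosphotransferase coding sequence and a synthetic poly(A) signal. This provides an internal normalization control and the option of G418 selection in mammalian cells. When a cognate miRNA binds the cloned site, firefly signal falls relative to Renilla, which allows validation of SMAD4 as a miRNA target. Several small fragment annotations (SET1, large T antigen, M13 ori, bom, tnpA) are likely incidental backbone matches.
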