Addgene plasmid #78128: 190_SMAD4 in pmiRGlo
Purpose: luciferase reporter for miRNA activity
Depositing lab: Heidi Schwarzenbach. Depositing organization: Universitaetsklinikum Hamburg-Eppendorf. Publication: Increased serum levels of circulating exosomal microRNA-373 in receptor-negative breast cancer patients. Eichelser C, Stuckrath I, Muller V, Milde-Langosch K, Wikman H, Pantel K, Schwarzenbach H. Oncotarget. 2014 Oct 30;5(20):9650-63. 10.18632/oncotarget.2520 PubMed 25333260.
Backbone
  Vector backbone: pmiRGlo
  Backbone manufacturer: Promega
  Vector type: Mammalian Expression, Luciferase
Growth in bacteria
  Bacterial resistance: Ampicillin, 100 μg/mL
  Growth temperature: 37°C
  Growth strain: DH5alpha
  Copy number: Unknown
Gene/Insert
  Gene/Insert name: SMAD4
  Species: H. sapiens (human)
  Mutation: 3'UTR containing miRNA binding sites
  Entrez Gene: SMAD4 (a.k.a. DPC4, JIP, MADH4, MYHRS)
  Promoter: PGK
  Tag / fusion protein: luciferase (N terminal on backbone)
  Cloning method: Restriction Enzyme; 5′ cloning site NheI (not destroyed); 3′ cloning site XbaI (not destroyed)
  Sequencing primers: 5′ Fluc-F1 (AGAAGCTGCGCGGTGGTGTTGTG); 3′ T7terminal
Terms and licenses: Academic/Nonprofit Terms; Industry Terms: Not Available to Industry
How to cite: 190_SMAD4 in pmiRGlo was a gift from Heidi Schwarzenbach (Addgene plasmid # 78128 ; http://n2t.net/addgene:78128 ; RRID:Addgene_78128)
