>Addgene plasmid #78128 | 190_SMAD4 in pmiRGlo | depositor partial sequence | sequence record 146618 | mir190_for_SMAD4
CTAGCTCTAAGCCCTTTGCCATCAATGATCATATCAATTGGCAGTGACT
