>Addgene plasmid #78128 | 190_SMAD4 in pmiRGlo | addgene partial sequence | sequence record 146812 | Fluc-F1 5'-AGAAGCTGCGCGGTGGTGTTGTG-3'
GGACTGACCGGCAAGTTGGACGCCCGCAAGATCCGCGAGATTCTCATTAAGGCCAAGAAGGGCGGCAAGA
TCGCCGTGTAATTCTAGTTGTTTAAACGAGCTCGCTAGCTCTAAGCCCTTTGCCATCAATGATCATATCA
ATTGGCAGTGACTCTAGAGTCGACCTGCAGGCATGCAAGCTGATCCGGCTGCTAACAAAGCCCGAAAGGA
AGCTGAGTTGGCTGCTGCCACCGCTGAGCAATAACTAGCATAACCCCTTGGGGCGGCCGCTTCGAGCAGA
CATGATAAGATACATTGATGAGTTTGGACAAACCACAACTAGAATGCAGTGAAAAAAATGCTTTATTTGT
GAAATTTGTGATGCTATTGCTTTATTTGTAACCATTATAAGCTGCAATAAACAAGTTAACAACAACAATT
GCATTCATTTTATGTTTCAGGTTCAGGGGGAGATGTGGGAGGTTTTTTTAAGCAAGTAAAACCTCTACAA
ATGTGGTAAAATCGAATTTTAACAAAATATTAACGCTTACAATTTCCTGATGCGGTATTTTCTCCTTACG
CATCTGTGCGGTATTTCACACCGCATACGCGGATCTGCGCAGCACCATGGCCTGAAATAACCTCTGAAAG
AGGAACTTGGTTAGGTACCTTCTGAGGCGGAAAGAACCAGCTGTGGAATGTGTGTCAGTTAGGGTGTGGA
AAGTCCCCAGGCTCCCCAGCAGGCAGAAGTATGCAAAGCATGCATCTCAATTAGTCAGCAACCAGGTGTG
GAAAGTCCCCAGGCTCCCCAGCAGGCAGAAGTATGCAAAGCATGCATCTCAATTAGTCAGCAACCATAGT
C
