>Addgene plasmid #78128 | 190_SMAD4 in pmiRGlo | addgene partial sequence | sequence record 146863 | EBV-rev 5'-GTGGTTTGTCCAAACTCATC-3'
GGCTTTGTTAGCAGCCGGATCAGCTTGCATGCCTGCAGGTCGACTCTAGAGTCACTGCCAATTGATATGA
TCATTGATGGCAAAGGGCTTAGAGCTAGCGAGCTCGTTTAAACAACTAGAATTACACGGCGATCTTGCCG
CCCTTCTTGGCCTTAATGAGAATCTCGCGGATCTTGCGGGCGTCCAACTTGCCGGTCAGTCCTTTAGGCA
CCTCGTCCACGAACACAACACCACCGCGCAGCTTCTTGGCGGTTGTAACCTGGCTGGCCACATAGTCCAC
GATCTCCTTCTCGGTCATGGTTTTACCGTGTTCCAGCACGACGACTGCGGCGGGCAGCTCGCCGGCATCG
TCGTCGGGCAGGCCGGCGACCCCGGCGTCGAAGATGTTGGGGTGTTGCAGCAGGATGCTCTCCAGTTCGG
CTGGGGCTACCTGGTAGCCCTTGTATTTGATCAGGCTCTTCAGCCGGTCCACGATGAAGAAGTGCTCGTC
CTCGTCCCAGTAGGCGATGTCGCCGCTGTGCAGCCAGCCGTCCTTGTCGATGAGAGCGTTTGTAGCCTCG
GGGTTGTTAACGTAGCCGCTCATGATCATGGGGCCACGGACGCACAGCTCGCCGCGCTGGTTCACACCCA
GTGTCTTACCGGTGTCCAAGTCCACCACCTTAGCCTCGAAGAAGGGCACCACCTTGCCTACTGCGCCAGG
CTTGTCGTCCCCTTCGGGGGTG
